Addgene plasmid #121432: Myc-gamma1/gamma2SIL
Purpose: GABAA receptor expression (chimeric rat gamma 1 subunit whose large intracellular loop has been replaced with the large intracellular loop of the rat gamma 2 short subunit) Myc-tag near N-terminus
Depositing lab: Angel de Blas. Depositing organization: University of Connecticut.
Backbone
  Vector backbone: pCDNA3.1
  Vector type: Mammalian Expression
Growth in bacteria
  Bacterial resistance: Ampicillin, 100 μg/mL
  Growth temperature: 37°C
  Growth strain: DH5alpha
  Copy number: High Copy
Gene/Insert
  Gene/Insert name: GABRG1/GABRG2 SIL
  Species: R. norvegicus (rat)
  Entrez Gene: Gabrg1; Gabrg2
  Tag / fusion protein: cMyc epitope EQKLISEEDL inserted between fourth and fifth amino acids of mature protein after signal peptide is cleaved (N terminal on insert)
  Cloning method: Restriction Enzyme; 5′ cloning site NheI (unknown if destroyed); 3′ cloning site XhoI (unknown if destroyed)
  Sequencing primers: 5′ unknown
Resource information
  A portion of this plasmid was derived from a plasmid made by: Rat gamma 1 and rat gamma 2 genes were originally cloned in Peter Seeburg’s lab in Heidelberg. Subcloning into different plasmids, tagging and making the chimeric constructs was done in Angel de Blas's lab.
Terms and licenses: Academic/Nonprofit Terms; Industry Terms: Not Available to Industry
How to cite: Myc-gamma1/gamma2SIL was a gift from Angel de Blas (Addgene plasmid # 121432 ; http://n2t.net/addgene:121432 ; RRID:Addgene_121432)
