[The description below was written by a language model from this plasmid's Addgene catalogue record and pLannotate feature annotations shown in this document.]
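Description:
Myc-gamma1/gamma2SIL is a mammalian expression plasmid built on the pCDNA3.1 backbone that encodes a chimeric rat GABAA receptor subunit. The insert is the rat gamma 1 subunit (Gabrg1) in which the large intracellular loop has been swapped for the corresponding loop of the rat gamma 2 short subunit (Gabrg2). A c-Myc epitope is inserted between the fourth and fifth residues of the mature protein, so that it sits near the N-terminus once the signal peptide has been removed. The coding sequence was placed between NheI and XhoI sites. The automated annotation of the 6,775 nt sequence labels this open reading frame as GABRG1 by similarity to the human protein, but the catalogue entry gives the species as rat.

Expression in mammalian cells is driven by the human cytomegalovirus immediate early enhancer and promoter, with transcripts terminated by the bovine growth hormone polyadenylation signal. A T7 promoter just upstream of the insert can serve for in vitro transcription or as a sequencing primer site. A separate SV40 early promoter, neomycin phosphotransferase gene and SV40 poly(A) signal provide a marker that would allow selection of stably transfected cells. In bacteria the plasmid replicates from a high-copy ColE1/pUC-type origin and is selected with ampicillin through the beta-lactamase gene, and an f1 origin is also present. Several small annotated fragments (an HIV-1 LTR piece, ble, lacI, bom) appear to be short similarity hits or backbone remnants rather than functional parts. The construct is intended for expressing the tagged chimeric subunit, and the domain swap lends itself to comparing the contribution of the gamma 2 loop with that of gamma 1.
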