Features (pLannotate 1.2.2; 20 found; start..end, strand, type, name):
     68..447     +  enhancer       CMV enhancer: human cytomegalovirus immediate early enhancer
    448..651     +  promoter       CMV promoter: human cytomegalovirus (CMV) immediate early promoter
    647..680     +  LTR            5' LTR (truncated) (fragment): truncated 5' long terminal repeat (LTR) from HIV-1
    696..714     +  promoter       T7 promoter: promoter for bacteriophage T7 RNA polymerase
    734..2158    +  CDS            GABRG1: GBRG1_HUMAN - Experimental evidence at protein level: Swiss-Prot protein existence level 1. GABA, the major inhibitory neurotransmitter in the vertebrate brain, mediates neuronal inhibition by binding to the GABA/benzodiazepine receptor and opening an integral chloride channel. From Homo sapiens (Human).
   2205..2429    +  polyA_signal   bGH poly(A) signal: bovine growth hormone polyadenylation signal
   2433..2454    +  promoter       SV40 promoter (fragment): SV40 enhancer and early promoter
   2475..2903    +  rep_origin     f1 ori (sequence partly withheld): f1 bacteriophage origin of replication; arrow indicates direction of (+) strand synthesis
   2917..3246    +  promoter       SV40 promoter: SV40 enhancer and early promoter
   3313..4104    +  CDS            neo: KKA2_KLEPN - Also known as kan, nptII. Experimental evidence at protein level: Swiss-Prot protein existence level 1. Resistance to kanamycin, neomycin, paromomycin, ribostamycin, butirosin and gentamicin B. From Klebsiella pneumoniae.
   4128..4286    +  CDS            ble (fragment): BLE_KLEPN - Experimental evidence at protein level: Swiss-Prot protein existence level 1. Binding protein with a strong affinity to the bleomycin family of antibiotics. Binds to CL990; an antimitotic-antibiotic compound. From Klebsiella pneumoniae.
   4281..4402    +  polyA_signal   SV40 poly(A) signal: SV40 polyadenylation signal
   4475..4491    -  protein_bind   lac operator: The lac repressor binds to the lac operator to inhibit transcription in E. coli. This inhibition can be relieved by adding lactose or isopropyl-β-D-thiogalactopyranoside (IPTG). lac repressor encoded by lacI
   4499..4529    -  promoter       lac promoter: promoter for the E. coli lac operon
   4544..4565    -  protein_bind   CAP binding site: CAP binding activates transcription in the presence of cAMP. E. coli catabolite activator protein
   4578..4670    -  CDS            lacI (fragment): lac repressor; lacI; The lac repressor binds to the lac operator to inhibit transcription in E. coli. This inhibition can be relieved by adding lactose or isopropyl-β-D-thiogalactopyranoside (IPTG).
   4853..5441    -  rep_origin     ori: high-copy-number ColE1/pMB1/pBR322/pUC origin of replication
   5612..6472    -  CDS            AmpR: β-lactamase; bla; confers resistance to ampicillin, carbenicillin, and related antibiotics
   6473..6577    -  promoter       AmpR promoter: bla
   6636..6688    -  misc_feature   bom (fragment): basis of mobility region from pBR322
>Addgene plasmid #121432 | Myc-gamma1/gamma2SIL | addgene full sequence | sequence record 237859 | Addgene NGS Result
ATGAAGAATCTGCTTAGGGTTAGGCGTTTTGCGCTGCTTCGCGATGTACGGGCCAGATATACGCGTTGAC
ATTGATTATTGACTAGTTATTAATAGTAATCAATTACGGGGTCATTAGTTCATAGCCCATATATGGAGTT
CCGCGTTACATAACTTACGGTAAATGGCCCGCCTGGCTGACCGCCCAACGACCCCCGCCCATTGACGTCA
ATAATGACGTATGTTCCCATAGTAACGCCAATAGGGACTTTCCATTGACGTCAATGGGTGGAGTATTTAC
GGTAAACTGCCCACTTGGCAGTACATCAAGTGTATCATATGCCAAGTACGCCCCCTATTGACGTCAATGA
CGGTAAATGGCCCGCCTGGCATTATGCCCAGTACATGACCTTATGGGACTTTCCTACTTGGCAGTACATC
TACGTATTAGTCATCGCTATTACCATGGTGATGCGGTTTTGGCAGTACATCAATGGGCGTGGATAGCGGT
TTGACTCACGGGGATTTCCAAGTCTCCACCCCATTGACGTCAATGGGAGTTTGTTTTGGCACCAAAATCA
ACGGGACTTTCCAAAATGTCGTAACAACTCCGCCCCATTGACGCAAATGGGCGGTAGGCGTGTACGGTGG
GAGGTCTATATAAGCAGAGCTCTCTGGCTAACTAGAGAACCCACTGCTTACTGGCTTATCGAAATTAATA
CGACTCACTATAGGGAGACCCAAGCTGGCTAGCATGGGTTCTGGGAAAGTCTTCCTTTTCTCTCCTTCCC
TCCTGTGGAGTCAAACTAGAGGAGTGAGGTTGATATTCTTGTTACTAACCCTGCATCTGGGAAACTGCAT
TGATAAAGCAGAACAGAAGTTGATTTCCGAAGAAGACCTCGATGATGAAGATGATGAAGATTTAACTATG
AACAAAACATGGGTCTTGGCACCTAAAATTCATGAAGGAGATATCACACAGATTCTCAACTCTTTACTTC
AAGGCTATGATAACAAACTTCGTCCAGATATAGGCGTGAGACCCACAGTAATTGAAACTGATGTTTATGT
AAACAGCATTGGACCTGTTGATCCCATAAACATGGAGTACACGATAGACATCATTTTTGCCCAGACCTGG
TTTGATAGCCGTTTAAAGTTCAACAGCACCATGAAAGTCCTTATGCTTAACAGCAACATGGTGGGAAAAA
TTTGGATCCCTGACACGTTCTTCAGGAACTCAAGGAAATCTGATGCGCACTGGATAACAACGCCCAATCG
CCTGCTGCGGATATGGAGTGATGGAAGGGTTCTCTACACTCTGAGATTAACAATTAATGCAGAATGCTAC
CTTCAACTCCATAACTTTCCTATGGATGAACATTCCTGTCCACTGGAATTTTCAAGCTATGGATACCCTA
AAAATGAAATTGAGTACAAGTGGAAAAAGCCCTCAGTGGAAGTAGCTGATCCTAAGTACTGGAGATTGTA
TCAGTTTGCCTTTGTAGGGTTAAGAAATTCAACCGAAATCTCTCACACAATCTCCGGAGATTATATTATC
ATGACTATCTTTTTTGACCTGAGCAGACGGATGGGCTATTTCACAATTCAGACCTACATTCCGTGCATTC
TAACAGTTGTTCTTTCCTGGGTGTCTTTTTGGATCAACAAAGATGCTGTACCTGCTAGAACATCCCTGGG
TATCACTACGGTTTTGACTATGACAACCCTCAGTACAATCGCTAGAAAATCTTTACCTAAGGTTTCTTAC
GTGACAGCAATGGATCTCTTTGTCTCTGTGTGCTTCATCTTTGTGTTTTCAGCTTTGGTGGAGTATGGTA
CCCTGCACTATTTTGTGAGCAACCGGAAACCAAGCAAGGATAAAGACAAAAAGAAGAAAAACCCTGCCCC
TACCATTGATATCCGTCCCAGATCAGCAACGATCCAAATGAACAATGCCACCCACCTTCAAGAGAGGGAT
GAAGAATATGGCTATGAGTGTTTGGATGGCAAGGACTGTGCCAGTTTCTTTTGCTGTTTTGAAGACTGCC
GAACAGGAGCCTGGAGACACGGGAGGATACACATTCGCATTGCCAAAATGGACTCCTACTCCAGGATCTT
TTTCCCAACAGCTTTTGCCTTGTTCAATCTGGTTTACTGGGTTGGATATCTATACTTATAACTCGAGTCT
AGAGGGCCCGTTTAAACCCGCTGATCAGCCTCGACTGTGCCTTCTAGTTGCCAGCCATCTGTTGTTTGCC
CCTCCCCCGTGCCTTCCTTGACCCTGGAAGGTGCCACTCCCACTGTCCTTTCCTAATAAAATGAGGAAAT
TGCATCGCATTGTCTGAGTAGGTGTCATTCTATTCTGGGGGGTGGGGTGGGGCAGGACAGCAAGGGGGAG
GATTGGGAAGACAATAGCAGGCATGCTGGGGATGCGGTGGGCTCTATGGCTTCTGAGGCGGAAAGAACCA
GCTGGGGCTCTAGGGGGTATCCCC
[124 nt withheld, positions 2475-2598]
C
[91 nt withheld, positions 2600-2690]
A
[49 nt withheld, positions 2692-2740]
CCTTTGACGTTGGAGTCCACGTTCTTT
[37 nt withheld, positions 2768-2804]
ACCCTATCTCGGTCTATTCTTTTGATTTATAAGGGATTTTGCCGATTTCGGCCTATTGGTTAAAAAATGA
GCTGATTTAACAAAAATTTAACGCGAATTAATTCTGTGGAATGTGTGTCAGTTAGGGTGTGGAAAGTCCC
CAGGCTCCCCAGCAGGCAGAAGTATGCAAAGCATGCATCTCAATTAGTCAGCAACCAGGTGTGGAAAGTC
CCCAGGCTCCCCAGCAGGCAGAAGTATGCAAAGCATGCATCTCAATTAGTCAGCAACCATAGTCCCGCCC
CTAACTCCGCCCATCCCGCCCCTAACTCCGCCCAGTTCCGCCCATTCTCCGCCCCATGGCTGACTAATTT
TTTTTATTTATGCAGAGGCCGAGGCCGCCTCTGCCTCTGAGCTATTCCAGAAGTAGTGAGGAGGCTTTTT
TGGAGGCCTAGGCTTTTGCAAAAAGCTCCCGGGAGCTTGTATATCCATTTTCGGATCTGATCAAGAGACA
GGATGAGGATCGTTTCGCATGATTGAACAAGATGGATTGCACGCAGGTTCTCCGGCCGCTTGGGTGGAGA
GGCTATTCGGCTATGACTGGGCACAACAGACAATCGGCTGCTCTGATGCCGCCGTGTTCCGGCTGTCAGC
GCAGGGGCGCCCGGTTCTTTTTGTCAAGACCGACCTGTCCGGTGCCCTGAATGAACTGCAGGACGAGGCA
GCGCGGCTATCGTGGCTGGCCACGACGGGCGTTCCTTGCGCAGCTGTGCTCGACGTTGTCACTGAAGCGG
GAAGGGACTGGCTGCTATTGGGCGAAGTGCCGGGGCAGGATCTCCTGTCATCTCACCTTGCTCCTGCCGA
GAAAGTATCCATCATGGCTGATGCAATGCGGCGGCTGCATACGCTTGATCCGGCTACCTGCCCATTCGAC
CACCAAGCGAAACATCGCATCGAGCGAGCACGTACTCGGATGGAAGCCGGTCTTGTCGATCAGGATGATC
TGGACGAAGAGCATCAGGGGCTCGCGCCAGCCGAACTGTTCGCCAGGCTCAAGGCGCGCATGCCCGACGG
CGAGGATCTCGTCGTGACCCATGGCGATGCCTGCTTGCCGAATATCATGGTGGAAAATGGCCGCTTTTCT
GGATTCATCGACTGTGGCCGGCTGGGTGTGGCGGACCGCTATCAGGACATAGCGTTGGCTACCCGTGATA
TTGCTGAAGAGCTTGGCGGCGAATGGGCTGACCGCTTCCTCGTGCTTTACGGTATCGCCGCTCCCGATTC
GCAGCGCATCGCCTTCTATCGCCTTCTTGACGAGTTCTTCTGAGCGGGACTCTGGGGTTCGAAATGACCG
ACCAAGCGACGCCCAACCTGCCATCACGAGATTTCGATTCCACCGCCGCCTTCTATGAAAGGTTGGGCTT
CGGAATCGTTTTCCGGGACGCCGGCTGGATGATCCTCCAGCGCGGGGATCTCATGCTGGAGTTCTTCGCC
CACCCCAACTTGTTTATTGCAGCTTATAATGGTTACAAATAAAGCAATAGCATCACAAATTTCACAAATA
AAGCATTTTTTTCACTGCATTCTAGTTGTGGTTTGTCCAAACTCATCAATGTATCTTATCATGTCTGTAT
ACCGTCGACCTCTAGCTAGAGCTTGGCGTAATCATGGTCATAGCTGTTTCCTGTGTGAAATTGTTATCCG
CTCACAATTCCACACAACATACGAGCCGGAAGCATAAAGTGTAAAGCCTGGGGTGCCTAATGAGTGAGCT
AACTCACATTAATTGCGTTGCGCTCACTGCCCGCTTTCCAGTCGGGAAACCTGTCGTGCCAGCTGCATTA
ATGAATCGGCCAACGCGCGGGGAGAGGCGGTTTGCGTATTGGGCGCTCTTCCGCTTCCTCGCTCACTGAC
TCGCTGCGCTCGGTCGTTCGGCTGCGGCGAGCGGTATCAGCTCACTCAAAGGCGGTAATACGGTTATCCA
CAGAATCAGGGGATAACGCAGGAAAGAACATGTGAGCAAAAGGCCAGCAAAAGGCCAGGAACCGTAAAAA
GGCCGCGTTGCTGGCGTTTTTCCATAGGCTCCGCCCCCCTGACGAGCATCACAAAAATCGACGCTCAAGT
CAGAGGTGGCGAAACCCGACAGGACTATAAAGATACCAGGCGTTTCCCCCTGGAAGCTCCCTCGTGCGCT
CTCCTGTTCCGACCCTGCCGCTTACCGGATACCTGTCCGCCTTTCTCCCTTCGGGAAGCGTGGCGCTTTC
TCATAGCTCACGCTGTAGGTATCTCAGTTCGGTGTAGGTCGTTCGCTCCAAGCTGGGCTGTGTGCACGAA
CCCCCCGTTCAGCCCGACCGCTGCGCCTTATCCGGTAACTATCGTCTTGAGTCCAACCCGGTAAGACACG
ACTTATCGCCACTGGCAGCAGCCACTGGTAACAGGATTAGCAGAGCGAGGTATGTAGGCGGTGCTACAGA
GTTCTTGAAGTGGTGGCCTAACTACGGCTACACTAGAAGAACAGTATTTGGTATCTGCGCTCTGCTGAAG
CCAGTTACCTTCGGAAAAAGAGTTGGTAGCTCTTGATCCGGCAAACAAACCACCGCTGGTAGCGGTGGTT
TTTTTGTTTGCAAGCAGCAGATTACGCGCAGAAAAAAAGGATCTCAAGAAGATCCTTTGATCTTTTCTAC
GGGGTCTGACGCTCAGTGGAACGAAAACTCACGTTAAGGGATTTTGGTCATGAGATTATCAAAAAGGATC
TTCACCTAGATCCTTTTAAATTAAAAATGAAGTTTTAAATCAATCTAAAGTATATATGAGTAAACTTGGT
CTGACAGTTACCAATGCTTAATCAGTGAGGCACCTATCTCAGCGATCTGTCTATTTCGTTCATCCATAGT
TGCCTGACTCCCCGTCGTGTAGATAACTACGATACGGGAGGGCTTACCATCTGGCCCCAGTGCTGCAATG
ATACCGCGAGACCCACGCTCACCGGCTCCAGATTTATCAGCAATAAACCAGCCAGCCGGAAGGGCCGAGC
GCAGAAGTGGTCCTGCAACTTTATCCGCCTCCATCCAGTCTATTAATTGTTGCCGGGAAGCTAGAGTAAG
TAGTTCGCCAGTTAATAGTTTGCGCAACGTTGTTGCCATTGCTACAGGCATCGTGGTGTCACGCTCGTCG
TTTGGTATGGCTTCATTCAGCTCCGGTTCCCAACGATCAAGGCGAGTTACATGATCCCCCATGTTGTGCA
AAAAAGCGGTTAGCTCCTTCGGTCCTCCGATCGTTGTCAGAAGTAAGTTGGCCGCAGTGTTATCACTCAT
GGTTATGGCAGCACTGCATAATTCTCTTACTGTCATGCCATCCGTAAGATGCTTTTCTGTGACTGGTGAG
TACTCAACCAAGTCATTCTGAGAATAGTGTATGCGGCGACCGAGTTGCTCTTGCCCGGCGTCAATACGGG
ATAATACCGCGCCACATAGCAGAACTTTAAAAGTGCTCATCATTGGAAAACGTTCTTCGGGGCGAAAACT
CTCAAGGATCTTACCGCTGTTGAGATCCAGTTCGATGTAACCCACTCGTGCACCCAACTGATCTTCAGCA
TCTTTTACTTTCACCAGCGTTTCTGGGTGAGCAAAAACAGGAAGGCAAAATGCCGCAAAAAAGGGAATAA
GGGCGACACGGAAATGTTGAATACTCATACTCTTCCTTTTTCAATATTATTGAAGCATTTATCAGGGTTA
TTGTCTCATGAGCGGATACATATTTGAATGTATTTAGAAAAATAAACAAATAGGGGTTCCGCGCACATTT
CCCCGAAAAGTGCCACCTGACGTCGACGGATCGGGAGATCTCCCGATCCCCTATGGTGCACTCTCAGTAC
AATCTGCTCTGATGCCGCATAGTTAAGCCAGTATCTGCTCCCTGCTTGTGTGTTGGAGGTCGCTGAGTAG
TGCGCGAGCAAAATTTAAGCTACAACAAGGCAAGGCTTGACCGACAATTGC
